>Addgene plasmid #85528 | pLPT148 | depositor full sequence | sequence record 168564 | pLPT148 sequence 2286 bps
TCGAGTCCCTATCAGTGATAGAGATTGACATCCCTATCAGTGATAGAGATACTGAGCACATCAGCAGGAC
GCACTGACCGAATTCATTAAAGAGGAGAAAGGTACCGCAGGCCTGCAGCAAACGACGAAAACTACGCTGC
ATCAGTTTAATAAGCTTGATTGTGAGCGGATAACAATTGACATTGTGAGCGGATAACAAGATCCCATGGT
ACGCGTGCTAGAGGCATCAAATAAAACGAAAGGCTCAGTCGAAAGACTGGGCCTTTCGTTTTATCTGTTG
TTTGTCGGTGAACGCTCTCCTGAGTAGGACAAATCCGCCGCCCTAGACCTAGGGCGTTCGGCTGCGGCGA
GCGGTATCAGCTCACTCAAAGGCGGTAATACGGTTATCCACAGAATCAGGGGATAACGCAGGAAAGAACA
TGTGAGCAAAAGGCCAGCAAAAGGCCAGGAACCGTAAAAAGGCCGCGTTGCTGGCGTTTTTCCATAGGCT
CCGCCCCCCTGACGAGCATCACAAAAATCGACGCTCAAGTCAGAGGTGGCGAAACCCGACAGGACTATAA
AGATACCAGGCGTTTCCCCCTGGAAGCTCCCTCGTGCGCTCTCCTGTTCCGACCCTGCCGCTTACCGGAT
ACCTGTCCGCCTTTCTCCCTTCGGGAAGCGTGGCGCTTTCTCATAGCTCACGCTGTAGGTATCTCAGTTC
GGTGTAGGTCGTTCGCTCCAAGCTGGGCTGTGTGCACGAACCCCCCGTTCAGCCCGACCGCTGCGCCTTA
TCCGGTAACTATCGTCTTGAGTCCAACCCGGTAAGACACGACTTATCGCCACTGGCAGCAGCCACTGGTA
ACAGGATTAGCAGAGCGAGGTATGTAGGCGGTGCTACAGAGTTCTTGAAGTGGTGGCCTAACTACGGCTA
CACTAGAAGGACAGTATTTGGTATCTGCGCTCTGCTGAAGCCAGTTACCTTCGGAAAAAGAGTTGGTAGC
TCTTGATCCGGCAAACAAACCACCGCTGGTAGCGGTGGTTTTTTTGTTTGCAAGCAGCAGATTACGCGCA
GAAAAAAAGGATCTCAAGAAGATCCTTTGATCTTTTCTACGGGGTCTGACGCTCAGTGGAACGAAAACTC
ACGTTAAGGGATTTTGGTCATGACTAGTGCTTGGATTCTCACCAATAAAAAACGCCCGGCGGCAACCGAG
CGTTCTGAACAAATCCAGATGGAGTTCTGAGGTCATTACTGGATCTATCAACAGGAGTCCAAGCGAGCTC
TCGAACCCCAGAGTCCCGCTCAGAAGAACTCGTCAAGAAGGCGATAGAAGGCGATGCGCTGCGAATCGGG
AGCGGCGATACCGTAAAGCACGAGGAAGCGGTCAGCCCATTCGCCGCCAAGCTCTTCAGCAATATCACGG
GTAGCCAACGCTATGTCCTGATAGCGGTCCGCCACACCCAGCCGGCCACAGTCGATGAATCCAGAAAAGC
GGCCATTTTCCACCATGATATTCGGCAAGCAGGCATCGCCATGGGTCACGACGAGATCCTCGCCGTCGGG
CATGCGCGCCTTGAGCCTGGCGAACAGTTCGGCTGGCGCGAGCCCCTGATGCTCTTCGTCCAGATCATCC
TGATCGACAAGACCGGCTTCCATCCGAGTACGTGCTCGCTCGATGCGATGTTTCGCTTGGTGGTCGAATG
GGCAGGTAGCCGGATCAAGCGTATGCAGCCGCCGCATTGCATCAGCCATGATGGATACTTTCTCGGCAGG
AGCAAGGTGAGATGACAGGAGATCCTGCCCCGGCACTTCGCCCAATAGCAGCCAGTCCCTTCCCGCTTCA
GTGACAACGTCGAGCACAGCTGCGCAAGGAACGCCCGTCGTGGCCAGCCACGATAGCCGCGCTGCCTCGT
CCTGCAGTTCATTCAGGGCACCGGACAGGTCGGTCTTGACAAAAAGAACCGGGCGCCCCTGCGCTGACAG
CCGGAACACGGCGGCATCAGAGCAGCCGATTGTCTGTTGTGCCCAGTCATAGCCGAATAGCCTCTCCACC
CAAGCGGCCGGAGAACCTGCGTGCAATCCATCTTGTTCAATCATGCGAAACGATCCTCATCCTGTCTCTT
GATCAGATCTTGATCCCCTGCGCCATCAGATCCTTGGCGGCAAGAAAGCCATCCAGTTTACTTTGCAGGG
CTTCCCAACCTTACCAGAGGGCGCCCCAGCTGGCAATTCCGACGTCTAAGAAACCATTATTATCATGACA
TTAACCTATAAAAATAGGCGTATCACGAGGCCCTTTCGTCTTCACC
Features (pLannotate 1.2.2; 9 found; start..end, strand, type, name):
      6..79      +  promoter       PLtetO-1 promoter: modified phage lambda PL promoter with tet operator sites (Lutz and Bujard, 1997)
    118..138     +  CDS            ssrA tag (LVA) (fragment): C-terminal peptide that mediates degradation in bacteria through the ClpXP and ClpAP proteases (McGinness et al., 2006) mutant LVA variant that confers accelerated degradation under some conditions (Andersen et al., 1998)
    160..176     +  protein_bind   lac operator: The lac repressor binds to the lac operator to inhibit transcription in E. coli. This inhibition can be relieved by adding lactose or isopropyl-β-D-thiogalactopyranoside (IPTG). lac repressor encoded by lacI
    183..199     +  protein_bind   lac operator: The lac repressor binds to the lac operator to inhibit transcription in E. coli. This inhibition can be relieved by adding lactose or isopropyl-β-D-thiogalactopyranoside (IPTG). lac repressor encoded by lacI
    228..314     +  terminator     rrnB T1 terminator: Escherichia coli rrnB; transcription terminator T1 from the E. coli rrnB gene
    479..1067    -  rep_origin     ori: high-copy-number ColE1/pMB1/pBR322/pUC origin of replication
   1155..1249    -  terminator     lambda t0 terminator: transcription terminator from phage lambda
   1283..2074    -  CDS            neo: KKA2_KLEPN - Also known as kan, nptII. Experimental evidence at protein level: Swiss-Prot protein existence level 1. Resistance to kanamycin, neomycin, paromomycin, ribostamycin, butirosin and gentamicin B. From Klebsiella pneumoniae.
   2106..2225    -  CDS            tnpA (fragment): TN5P_ECOLX - Also known as tnp. Experimental evidence at protein level: Swiss-Prot protein existence level 1. Mediates transposition of transposon Tn5 by a 'cut and paste' mechanism. First, the monomeric transposase binds the 19 bp inverted DNA repeats flanking the transposon. Then, dimerization of the DNA- bound transposase creates a synaptic DNA complex. After nicking of the first DNA strand, excision of the transposon proceeds through a series of intermediates. The transposase then mediates the insertion of the transposon at a new site by strand transfer. The activity of the wild- type tran
