[The description below was written by a language model from this plasmid's Addgene catalogue record and pLannotate feature annotations shown in this document.]
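Description:
pLPT148 is a small (2,286 bp) high-copy bacterial plasmid built on a ColE1-type origin of replication and selected with kanamycin through the neo/nptII aminoglycoside phosphotransferase gene. It is catalogued as an empty backbone: it carries no expressed gene of interest, and its function comes from the repressor-binding DNA it contains. The stated purpose is to act as a titration "sponge" for the TetR and LacI repressors in E. coli.

The functional region sits at the start of the annotated sequence. It comprises a PLtetO-1 promoter (a phage lambda PL derivative carrying tet operator sites) followed shortly by two lac operator sites that correspond to the PLlac promoter named in the record, and then the rrnB T1 terminator. Between the two promoter regions only a short fragment of an LVA-variant ssrA degradation tag is annotated. This is probably a remnant of a reporter cassette, since the record says part of the plasmid derives from another lab's reporter plasmid, and no intact reporter coding sequence is detected. Because the plasmid is present at many copies per cell, its operator sites bind and sequester a share of the free TetR and LacI molecules. This raises the repressor level needed to shut off target promoters elsewhere in the cell.

A lambda t0 terminator lies downstream of the resistance gene, and a short Tn5 transposase fragment next to neo is most likely a nonfunctional leftover from the origin of the kanamycin cassette. The plasmid is associated with work on synchronous long-term oscillations in a synthetic gene circuit. In that setting, a sponge of this kind would be co-transformed with a repressor-based oscillator to tune its dynamics.
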