Addgene plasmid #85528: pLPT148
Purpose: (Empty Backbone) Titration sponge for TetR and lacI
Depositing lab: Johan Paulsson. Depositing organization: Harvard Medical School. Publication: Synchronous long-term oscillations in a synthetic gene circuit. Potvin-Trottier L, Lord ND, Vinnicombe G, Paulsson J. Nature. 2016 Oct 12;538(7626):514-517. doi: 10.1038/nature19841. PubMed 27732583.
Backbone
  Vector backbone: ColE1
  Backbone size (bp): 2286
  Promoter: PLtet, PLlac
Growth in bacteria
  Bacterial resistance: Kanamycin, 50 μg/mL
  Growth temperature: 37°C
  Growth strain: DH5alpha
  Copy number: High Copy
Resource information
  A portion of this plasmid was derived from a plasmid made by: Reporter from Michael Elowitz
Terms and licenses: Academic/Nonprofit Terms; Industry Terms: Not Available to Industry
How to cite: pLPT148 was a gift from Johan Paulsson (Addgene plasmid # 85528 ; http://n2t.net/addgene:85528 ; RRID:Addgene_85528)
