>Addgene plasmid #85528 | pLPT148 | addgene partial sequence | sequence record 168556 | rrnB-T1-term-Rev 5'-GAAAGGCCCAGTCTTTCGAC-3'
AGCCTCTAGCACGCGTACCATGGGATCTTGTTATCCGCTCACAATGTCAATTGTTATCCGCTCACAATCA
AGCTTATTAAACTGATGCAGCGTAGTTTTCGTCGTTTGCTGCAGGCCTGCGGTACCTTTCTCCTCTTTAA
TGAATTCGGTCAGTGCGTCCTGCTGATGTGCTCAGTATCTCTATCACTGATAGGGATGTCAATCTCTATC
ACTGATAGGGACTCGAGGTGAAGACGAAAGGGCCTCGTGATACGCCTATTTTTATAGGTTAATGTCATGA
TAATAATGGTTTCTTAGACGTAGGAATTGCCGGCTGGGGCGCCCTCTGGTAAGGTTGGGAAGCCCTGCAA
AGTAAACTGGATGGCTTTCTTGCCGCCAAGGATCTGATGGCGCAGGGGATCAAGATCTGATCAAGAGACA
GGATGAGGATCGTTTCGCATGATTGAACAAGATGGATTGCACGCAGGTTCTCCGGCCGCTTGGGTGGA
