>Addgene plasmid #85528 | pLPT148 | addgene partial sequence | sequence record 168557 | pBRforEco 5'-AATAGGCGTATCACGAGGC-3'
CTATCAGTGATAGAGATTGACATCCCTATCAGTGATAGAGATACTGAGCACATCAGCAGGACGCACTGAC
CGAATTCATTAAAGAGGAGAAAGGTACCGCAGGCCTGCAGCAAACGACGAAAACTACGCTGCATCAGTTT
AATAAGCTTGATTGTGAGCGGATAACAATTGACATTGTGAGCGGATAACAAGATCCCATGGTACGCGTGC
TAGAGGCATCAAATAAAACGAAAGGCTCAGTCGAAAGACTGGGCCTTTCGTTTTATCTGTTGTTTGTCGG
TGAACGCTCTCCTGAGTAGGACAAATCCGCCGCCCTAGACCTAGGGCGTTCGGCTGCGGCGAGCGGTATC
AGCTCACTCAAAGGCGGTAATACGGTTATCCACAGAATCAGGGGATAACGCAGGAAAGAACATGTGAGCA
AAAGGCCAGCAAAAGGCCAGGAACCGTAAAAAGGCCGCGTTGCTGGCGTTTTTCCATAGGCTCCGCCCCC
CTGACGAGCATCACAAAAATCGACGCTCAAGTCAGAGGTGGCGAAACCCGACAGGACTATAAAGATACCA
GGCGTTTCCCCCTGGAAGCTCCCTCGTGCGCTCTCCTGTTCCGACCCTGCCGCTTACCGGATACCTGTCC
GCCTTTCTCCCTTCGGGAAGCGTGGCGCTTTCTCATAGCTCACGCTGTAGGTATCTCAGTTCGGTGTAGG
TCGTTCGCTCCAAGCTGGGCTGTGTGCACGAACCCCCCGTTCAGCCCGACCGCTGCGCCTTATCCGGTAA
CTATCGTCTTGAGTCCAACCCGGTAAGACACGACTTATCGCCACTGGCAGCAGCCACTGGTAACAGGATT
AGCAGAGCGAGGTATGTAGGCGGTGCTACAGAGTTCTTGA
